Addgene plasmid #240242: pHIV-IL13-CD8aStalk-PDGFR
Purpose: Lentiviral transfer plasmid encoding IL13 with CD8a stalk and PDGFR TM domain
Depositing lab: Michael Birnbaum. Depositing organization: Massachusetts Institute of Technology. Publication: Antigen identification and high-throughput interaction mapping by reprogramming viral entry. Dobson CS, Reich AN, Gaglione S, Smith BE, Kim EJ, Dong J, Ronsard L, Okonkwo V, Lingwood D, Dougan M, Dougan SK, Birnbaum ME. Nat Methods. 2022 Apr;19(4):449-460. doi: 10.1038/s41592-022-01436-z. Epub 2022 Apr 8. PubMed 35396484.
Backbone
  Vector backbone: pHIV
  Total vector size (bp): 8947
  Vector type: Mammalian Expression, Lentiviral
Growth in bacteria
  Bacterial resistance: Ampicillin, 100 μg/mL
  Growth temperature: 30°C
  Growth strain: NEB Stable
  Copy number: Unknown
Gene/Insert
  Gene/Insert name: IL-13
  Species: H. sapiens (human)
  Insert size (bp): 663
  GenBank ID: 3596
  Entrez Gene: IL13 (a.k.a. IL-13, P600)
  Promoter: EF1a
  Tag / fusion protein: HA (C terminal on insert); EGFP (C terminal on insert)
  Cloning method: Gibson Cloning
  Sequencing primers: 5′ AGCGGCCGCTGAGTTAACTATTCTAGA
Terms and licenses: Academic/Nonprofit Terms; Industry Terms: Not Available to Industry
How to cite: pHIV-IL13-CD8aStalk-PDGFR was a gift from Michael Birnbaum (Addgene plasmid # 240242 ; http://n2t.net/addgene:240242 ; RRID:Addgene_240242)
