[The description below was written by a language model from this plasmid's Addgene catalogue record and pLannotate feature annotations shown in this document.]
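Description:
pHIV-IL13-CD8aStalk-PDGFR is an 8.9 kb HIV-1-based lentiviral transfer plasmid built on the pHIV backbone for expression in mammalian cells of a membrane-anchored form of human interleukin-13. It is maintained in bacteria through a high-copy ColE1/pUC-type origin and the AmpR β-lactamase gene, which confers ampicillin resistance. The viral portion has a hybrid 5′ end in which the CMV enhancer/promoter drives transcription of the genomic RNA from a truncated 5′ LTR. This is followed by the Ψ packaging signal with a partial gag sequence, the Rev response element for Rev-dependent nuclear export, and the cPPT/CTS. A WPRE sits downstream of the payload to boost transcript expression. The 3′ region contains a nef fragment and a second truncated LTR annotation.

The internal cassette is driven by the EF-1α promoter. It opens with a short mouse Ig kappa light chain-derived segment, positioned where a secretion leader would sit. The human IL13 coding fragment comes next, followed by a portion of human CD8A that serves as the extracellular stalk. According to the catalogue purpose, the fusion ends in a PDGFR transmembrane domain. This domain and the listed HA tag are not annotated in the feature table, though an unannotated gap lies between the CD8A fragment and the IRES. The catalogue also lists EGFP as a C-terminal fusion, but the feature table shows it downstream of an EMCV IRES, so it should be translated separately as a marker of expressing cells.

The design tethers IL-13 on the surface of expressing cells. The associated publication concerns reprogramming viral entry for antigen identification and interaction mapping, which suggests the displayed cytokine serves as a targeting ligand, though the record does not spell this out.
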