Features (pLannotate 1.2.2; 22 found; start..end, strand, type, name):
     31..83      -  misc_feature   bom (fragment): basis of mobility region from pBR322
    238..617     +  enhancer       CMV enhancer: human cytomegalovirus immediate early enhancer
    618..817     +  promoter       CMV promoter: human cytomegalovirus (CMV) immediate early promoter
    835..1015    +  LTR            5' LTR (truncated): truncated 5' long terminal repeat (LTR) from HIV-1
   1062..1187    +  misc_feature   HIV-1 Ψ: packaging signal of human immunodeficiency virus type 1
   1171..1509    +  CDS            HIV-1 gag (fragment): gag protein from human immunodeficiency virus 1; gag
   1684..1917    +  misc_feature   RRE: The Rev response element (RRE) of HIV-1 allows for Rev-dependent mRNA export from the nucleus to the cytoplasm.
   2294..2394    +  CDS            Rev (fragment): human immunodeficiency virus 1 (HIV-1) Rev protein; rev; enhances nuclear export of unspliced and incompletely spliced viral mRNAs
   2444..2561    +  misc_feature   cPPT/CTS: central polypurine tract and central termination sequence of HIV-1
   2624..3802    +  promoter       EF-1α promoter: strong constitutive promoter for human elongation factor EF-1α
   3835..3894    +  CDS            KV3A6_MOUSE (fragment): Experimental evidence at protein level: Swiss-Prot protein existence level 1. From Mus musculus (Mouse).
   3895..4230    +  CDS            IL13 (fragment): IL13_HUMAN - Also known as NC30. Experimental evidence at protein level: Swiss-Prot protein existence level 1. Cytokine (PubMed:8096327, PubMed:8097324). Inhibits inflammatory cytokine production (PubMed:8096327). Synergizes with IL2 in regulating interferon-gamma synthesis (PubMed:8096327). May be critical in regulating inflammatory and immune responses (PubMed:8096327, PubMed:8097324). Positively regulates IL31RA expression in macrophages (By similarity). From Homo sapiens (Human).
   4264..4431    +  CDS            CD8A (fragment): CD8A_HUMAN - Also known as MAL. Experimental evidence at protein level: Swiss-Prot protein existence level 1. Integral membrane glycoprotein that plays an essential role in the immune response and serves multiple functions in responses against both external and internal offenses. In T-cells, functions primarily as a coreceptor for MHC class I molecule:peptide complex. The antigens presented by class I peptides are derived from cytosolic proteins while class II derived from extracellular proteins. Interacts simultaneously with the T-cell receptor (TCR) and the MHC class I proteins presented by
   4514..5100    +  misc_feature   IRES2: internal ribosome entry site (IRES) of the encephalomyocarditis virus (EMCV)
   5101..5817    +  CDS            EGFP: EGFP is a basic (constitutively fluorescent) green fluorescent protein published in 1996, derived from Aequorea victoria. It is reported to be a rapidly-maturing weak dimer with moderate acid sensitivity.
   5821..6224    +  misc_feature   WPRE: woodchuck hepatitis virus posttranscriptional regulatory element
   6231..6434    +  CDS            X (fragment): X_WHV1 - Experimental evidence at protein level: Swiss-Prot protein existence level 1. Multifunctional protein that plays a role in silencing host antiviral defenses and promoting viral transcription. Does not seem to be essential for HBV infection. May be directly involved in development of cirrhosis and liver cancer (hepatocellular carcinoma). Most of cytosolic activities involve modulation of cytosolic calcium. The effect on apoptosis is controversial depending on the cell types in which the studies have been conducted. May induce apoptosis by localizing in mitochondria and causing loss of
   6446..6946    +  CDS            nef (fragment): NEF_HV1LA - Experimental evidence at protein level: Swiss-Prot protein existence level 1. Extracellular Nef protein targets CD4(+) T-lymphocytes for apoptosis by interacting with CXCR4 surface receptors. From Human immunodeficiency virus type 1 group M subtype B (isolate Lai) (HIV-1).
   6953..7133    +  LTR            5' LTR (truncated): truncated 5' long terminal repeat (LTR) from HIV-1
   7195..7783    -  rep_origin     ori: high-copy-number ColE1/pMB1/pBR322/pUC origin of replication
   7954..8814    -  CDS            AmpR: β-lactamase; bla; confers resistance to ampicillin, carbenicillin, and related antibiotics
   8815..8919    -  promoter       AmpR promoter: bla
>Addgene plasmid #240242 | pHIV-IL13-CD8aStalk-PDGFR | addgene full sequence | sequence record 476619 | Addgene NGS Result
GTCGACGGATCGGGAGATCTCCCGATCCCCTATGGTGCACTCTCAGTACAATCTGCTCTGATGCCGCATA
GTTAAGCCAGTATCTGCTCCCTGCTTGTGTGTTGGAGGTCGCTGAGTAGTGCGCGAGCAAAATTTAAGCT
ACAACAAGGCAAGGCTTGACCGACAATTGCATGAAGAATCTGCTTAGGGTTAGGCGTTTTGCGCTGCTTC
GCGATGTACGGGCCAGATATACGCGTTGACATTGATTATTGACTAGTTATTAATAGTAATCAATTACGGG
GTCATTAGTTCATAGCCCATATATGGAGTTCCGCGTTACATAACTTACGGTAAATGGCCCGCCTGGCTGA
CCGCCCAACGACCCCCGCCCATTGACGTCAATAATGACGTATGTTCCCATAGTAACGCCAATAGGGACTT
TCCATTGACGTCAATGGGTGGAGTATTTACGGTAAACTGCCCACTTGGCAGTACATCAAGTGTATCATAT
GCCAAGTACGCCCCCTATTGACGTCAATGACGGTAAATGGCCCGCCTGGCATTATGCCCAGTACATGACC
TTATGGGACTTTCCTACTTGGCAGTACATCTACGTATTAGTCATCGCTATTACCATGGTGATGCGGTTTT
GGCAGTACATCAATGGGCGTGGATAGCGGTTTGACTCACGGGGATTTCCAAGTCTCCACCCCATTGACGT
CAATGGGAGTTTGTTTTGGCACCAAAATCAACGGGACTTTCCAAAATGTCGTAACAACTCCGCCCCATTG
ACGCAAATGGGCGGTAGGCGTGTACGGTGGGAGGTCTATATAAGCAGCGCGTTTTGCCTGTACTGGGTCT
CTCTGGTTAGACCAGATCTGAGCCTGGGAGCTCTCTGGCTAACTAGGGAACCCACTGCTTAAGCCTCAAT
AAAGCTTGCCTTGAGTGCTTCAAGTAGTGTGTGCCCGTCTGTTGTGTGACTCTGGTAACTAGAGATCCCT
CAGACCCTTTTAGTCAGTGTGGAAAATCTCTAGCAGTGGCGCCCGAACAGGGACTTGAAAGCGAAAGGGA
AACCAGAGGAGCTCTCTCGACGCAGGACTCGGCTTGCTGAAGCGCGCACGGCAAGAGGCGAGGGGCGGCG
ACTGGTGAGTACGCCAAAAATTTTGACTAGCGGAGGCTAGAAGGAGAGAGATGGGTGCGAGAGCGTCAGT
ATTAAGCGGGGGAGAATTAGATCGCGATGGGAAAAAATTCGGTTAAGGCCAGGGGGAAAGAAAAAATATA
AATTAAAACATATAGTATGGGCAAGCAGGGAGCTAGAACGATTCGCAGTTAATCCTGGCCTGTTAGAAAC
ATCAGAAGGCTGTAGACAAATACTGGGACAGCTACAACCATCCCTTCAGACAGGATCAGAAGAACTTAGA
TCATTATATAATACAGTAGCAACCCTCTATTGTGTGCATCAAAGGATAGAGATAAAAGACACCAAGGAAG
CTTTAGACAAGATAGAGGAAGAGCAAAACAAAAGTAAGACCACCGCACAGCAAGCGGCCGGCCGCTGATC
TTCAGACCTGGAGGAGGAGATATGAGGGACAATTGGAGAAGTGAATTATATAAATATAAAGTAGTAAAAA
TTGAACCATTAGGAGTAGCACCCACCAAGGCAAAGAGAAGAGTGGTGCAGAGAGAAAAAAGAGCAGTGGG
AATAGGAGCTTTGTTCCTTGGGTTCTTGGGAGCAGCAGGAAGCACTATGGGCGCAGCGTCAATGACGCTG
ACGGTACAGGCCAGACAATTATTGTCTGGTATAGTGCAGCAGCAGAACAATTTGCTGAGGGCTATTGAGG
CGCAACAGCATCTGTTGCAACTCACAGTCTGGGGCATCAAGCAGCTCCAGGCAAGAATCCTGGCTGTGGA
AAGATACCTAAAGGATCAACAGCTCCTGGGGATTTGGGGTTGCTCTGGAAAACTCATTTGCACCACTGCT
GTGCCTTGGAATGCTAGTTGGAGTAATAAATCTCTGGAACAGATTTGGAATCACACGACCTGGATGGAGT
GGGACAGAGAAATTAACAATTACACAAGCTTAATACACTCCTTAATTGAAGAATCGCAAAACCAGCAAGA
AAAGAATGAACAAGAATTATTGGAATTAGATAAATGGGCAAGTTTGTGGAATTGGTTTAACATAACAAAT
TGGCTGTGGTATATAAAATTATTCATAATGATAGTAGGAGGCTTGGTAGGTTTAAGAATAGTTTTTGCTG
TACTTTCTATAGTGAATAGAGTTAGGCAGGGATATTCACCATTATCGTTTCAGACCCACCTCCCAACCCC
GAGGGGACCCGACAGGCCCGAAGGAATAGAAGAAGAAGGTGGAGAGAGAGACAGAGACAGATCCATTCGA
TTAGTGAACGGATCGGCACTGCGTGCGCCAATTCTGCAGACAAATGGCAGTATTCATCCACAATTTTAAA
AGAAAAGGGGGGATTGGGGGGTACAGTGCAGGGGAAAGAATAGTAGACATAATAGCAACAGACATACAAA
CTAAAGAATTACAAAAACAAATTACAAAAATTCAAAATTTTCGGGTTTATTACAGGGACAGCAGAGATCC
AGTTTGGTTAGTACCGGGCCCGCTCTAGCGTGAGGCTCCGGTGCCCGTCAGTGGGCAGAGCGCACATCGC
CCACAGTCCCCGAGAAGTTGGGGGGAGGGGTCGGCAATTGAACCGGTGCCTAGAGAAGGTGGCGCGGGGT
AAACTGGGAAAGTGATGTCGTGTACTGGCTCCGCCTTTTTCCCGAGGGTGGGGGAGAACCGTATATAAGT
GCAGTAGTCGCCGTGAACGTTCTTTTTCGCAACGGGTTTGCCGCCAGAACACAGGTAAGTGCCGTGTGTG
GTTCCCGCGGGCCTGGCCTCTTTACGGGTTATGGCCCTTGCGTGCCTTGAATTACTTCCACCTGGCTGCA
GTACGTGATTCTTGATCCCGAGCTTCGGGTTGGAAGTGGGTGGGAGAGTTCGAGGCCTTGCGCTTAAGGA
GCCCCTTCGCCTCGTGCTTGAGTTGAGGCCTGGCCTGGGCGCTGGGGCCGCCGCGTGCGAATCTGGTGGC
ACCTTCGCGCCTGTCTCGCTGCTTTCGATAAGTCTCTAGCCATTTAAAATTTTTGATGACCTGCTGCGAC
GCTTTTTTTCTGGCAAGATAGTCTTGTAAATGCGGGCCAAGATCTGCACACTGGTATTTCGGTTTTTGGG
GCCGCGGGCGGCGACGGGGCCCGTGCGTCCCAGCGCACATGTTCGGCGAGGCGGGGCCTGCGAGCGCGGC
CACCGAGAATCGGACGGGGGTAGTCTCAAGCTGGCCGGCCTGCTCTGGTGCCTGGCCTCGCGCCGCCGTG
TATCGCCCCGCCCTGGGCGGCAAGGCTGGCCCGGTCGGCACCAGTTGCGTGAGCGGAAAGATGGCCGCTT
CCCGGCCCTGCTGCAGGGAGCTCAAAATGGAGGACGCGGCGCTCGGGAGAGCGGGCGGGTGAGTCACCCA
CACAAAGGAAAAGGGCCTTTCCGTCCTCAGCCGTCGCTTCATGTGACTCCACGGAGTACCGGGCGCCGTC
CAGGCACCTCGATTAGTTCTCGAGCTTTTGGAGTACGTCGTCTTTAGGTTGGGGGGAGGGGTTTTATGCG
ATGGAGTTTCCCCACACTGAGTGGGTGGAGACTGAAGTTAGGCCAGCTTGGCACTTGATGTAATTCTCCT
TGGAATTTGCCCTTTTTGAGTTTGGATCTTGGTTCATTCTCAAGCCTCAGACAGTGGTTCAAAGTTTTTT
TCTTCCATTTCAGGTGTCGTGAGCGGCCGCTGAGTTAACTATTCTAGAGCCACCATGGAAACTGACACCC
TCTTGCTTTGGGTGCTTTTGTTGTGGGTACCCGGGAGTACGGGTGGTCCGGTCCCCCCTAGTACAGCACT
TCGCGAGCTTATAGAGGAATTGGTGAACATCACCCAGAACCAAAAGGCGCCTCTCTGCAACGGTTCAATG
GTTTGGAGTATAAACTTGACTGCCGGTATGTATTGCGCGGCGTTGGAATCACTCATCAACGTATCAGGTT
GTAGCGCCATCGAGAAAACGCAAAGAATGCTTTCCGGTTTCTGTCCCCACAAGGTAAGCGCGGGACAATT
CAGTAGTTTGCATGTACGGGACACTAAAATCGAGGTTGCCCAGTTTGTCAAAGACCTTCTGCTTCATTTG
AAGAAACTGTTTCGAGAAGGGCGATTCAACTATCCTTACGATGTCCCGGACTATGCTGCTAGTGCCAAGC
CGACAACTACCCCTGCACCAAGGCCTCCCACTCCGGCTCCTACCATTGCATCTCAACCGCTGAGTTTGAG
ACCTGAGGCTGCAAGACCAGCGGCGGGAGGTGCGGTACACACCCGAGGGCTTGACTTTGCCAAGGTCGTG
GTCATCTCCGCAATACTGGCTCTGGTGGTATTGACGATCATCAGTCTGATTATCCTTATTATGCTTTGGC
AGAAGAAGCCACGTTGAGAATTCTGAGGATCCGCCCCTCTCCCTCCCCCCCCCCTAACGTTACTGGCCGA
AGCCGCTTGGAATAAGGCCGGTGTGCGTTTGTCTATATGTTATTTTCCACCATATTGCCGTCTTTTGGCA
ATGTGAGGGCCCGGAAACCTGGCCCTGTCTTCTTGACGAGCATTCCTAGGGGTCTTTCCCCTCTCGCCAA
AGGAATGCAAGGTCTGTTGAATGTCGTGAAGGAAGCAGTTCCTCTGGAAGCTTCTTGAAGACAAACAACG
TCTGTAGCGACCCTTTGCAGGCAGCGGAACCCCCCACCTGGCGACAGGTGCCTCTGCGGCCAAAAGCCAC
GTGTATAAGATACACCTGCAAAGGCGGCACAACCCCAGTGCCACGTTGTGAGTTGGATAGTTGTGGAAAG
AGTCAAATGGCTCTCCTCAAGCGTATTCAACAAGGGGCTGAAGGATGCCCAGAAGGTACCCCATTGTATG
GGATCTGATCTGGGGCCTCGGTACACATGCTTTACATGTGTTTAGTCGAGGTTAAAAAAACGTCTAGGCC
CCCCGAACCACGGGGACGTGGTTTTCCTTTGAAAAACACGATGATAATATGGCCACAACCATGGTGAGCA
AGGGCGAGGAGCTGTTCACCGGGGTGGTGCCCATCCTGGTCGAGCTGGACGGCGACGTAAACGGCCACAA
GTTCAGCGTGTCCGGCGAGGGCGAGGGCGATGCCACCTACGGCAAGCTGACCCTGAAGTTCATCTGCACC
ACCGGCAAGCTGCCCGTGCCCTGGCCCACCCTCGTGACCACCCTGACCTACGGCGTGCAGTGCTTCAGCC
GCTACCCCGACCACATGAAGCAGCACGACTTCTTCAAGTCCGCCATGCCCGAAGGCTACGTCCAGGAGCG
CACCATCTTCTTCAAGGACGACGGCAACTACAAGACCCGCGCCGAGGTGAAGTTCGAGGGCGACACCCTG
GTGAACCGCATCGAGCTGAAGGGCATCGACTTCAAGGAGGACGGCAACATCCTGGGGCACAAGCTGGAGT
ACAACTACAACAGCCACAACGTCTATATCATGGCCGACAAGCAGAAGAACGGCATCAAGGTGAACTTCAA
GATCCGCCACAACATCGAGGACGGCAGCGTGCAGCTCGCCGACCACTACCAGCAGAACACCCCCATCGGC
GACGGCCCCGTGCTGCTGCCCGACAACCACTACCTGAGCACCCAGTCCGCCCTGAGCAAAGACCCCAACG
AGAAGCGCGATCACATGGTCCTGCTGGAGTTCGTGACCGCCGCCGGGATCACTCTCGGCATGGACGAGCT
GTACAAGTGAAATCAACCTCTGGATTACAAAATTTGTGAAAGATTGACTGATATTCTTAACTATGTTGCT
CCTTTTACGCTGTGTGGATATGCTGCTTTAATGCCTCTGTATCATGCTATTGCTTCCCGTACGGCTTTCG
TTTTCTCCTCCTTGTATAAATCCTGGTTGCTGTCTCTTTATGAGGAGTTGTGGCCCGTTGTCCGTCAACG
TGGCGTGGTGTGCTCTGTGTTTGCTGACGCAACCCCCACTGGCTGGGGCATTGCCACCACCTGTCAACTC
CTTTCTGGGACTTTCGCTTTCCCCCTCCCGATCGCCACGGCAGAACTCATCGCCGCCTGCCTTGCCCGCT
GCTGGACAGGGGCTAGGTTGCTGGGCACTGATAATTCCGTGGTGTTGTCGGGGAAGCTGACGTCCTTTCC
ATGGCTGCTCGCCTGTGTTGCCAACTGGATCCTGCGCGGGACGTCCTTCTGCTACGTCCCTTCGGCTCTC
AATCCAGCGGACCTCCCTTCCCGAGGCCTTCTGCCGGTTCTGCGGCCTCTCCCGCGTCTTCGCTTTCGGC
CTCCGACGAGTCGGATCTCCCTTTGGGCCGCCTCCCCGCAAGTAAAGCGGCCGCATCGATACCGTCGACC
TCGATCGAGACCTAGAAAAACATGGAGCAATCACAAGTAGCAATACAGCAGCTACCAATGCTGATTGTGC
CTGGCTAGAAGCACAAGAGGAGGAGGAGGTGGGTTTTCCAGTCACACCTCAGGTACCTTTAAGACCAATG
ACTTACAAGGCAGCTGTAGATCTTAGCCACTTTTTAAAAGAAAAGGGGGGACTGGAAGGGCTAATTCACT
CCCAACGAAGACAAGATATCCTTGATCTGTGGATCTACCACACACAAGGCTACTTCCCTGATTGGCAGAA
CTACACACCAGGGCCAGGGATCAGATATCCACTGACCTTTGGATGGTGCTACAAGCTAGTACCAGTTGAG
CAAGAGAAGGTAGAAGAAGCCAATGAAGGAGAGAACACCCGCTTGTTACACCCTGTGAGCCTGCATGGGA
TGGATGACCCGGAGAGAGAAGTATTAGAGTGGAGGTTTGACAGCCGCCTAGCATTTCATCACATGGCCCG
AGAGCTGCATCCGGACTGTACTGGGTCTCTCTGGTTAGACCAGATCTGAGCCTGGGAGCTCTCTGGCTAA
CTAGGGAACCCACTGCTTAAGCCTCAATAAAGCTTGCCTTGAGTGCTTCAAGTAGTGTGTGCCCGTCTGT
TGTGTGACTCTGGTAACTAGAGATCCCTCAGACCCTTTTAGTCAGTGTGGAAAATCTCTAGCAGCATGTG
AGCAAAAGGCCAGCAAAAGGCCAGGAACCGTAAAAAGGCCGCGTTGCTGGCGTTTTTCCATAGGCTCCGC
CCCCCTGACGAGCATCACAAAAATCGACGCTCAAGTCAGAGGTGGCGAAACCCGACAGGACTATAAAGAT
ACCAGGCGTTTCCCCCTGGAAGCTCCCTCGTGCGCTCTCCTGTTCCGACCCTGCCGCTTACCGGATACCT
GTCCGCCTTTCTCCCTTCGGGAAGCGTGGCGCTTTCTCATAGCTCACGCTGTAGGTATCTCAGTTCGGTG
TAGGTCGTTCGCTCCAAGCTGGGCTGTGTGCACGAACCCCCCGTTCAGCCCGACCGCTGCGCCTTATCCG
GTAACTATCGTCTTGAGTCCAACCCGGTAAGACACGACTTATCGCCACTGGCAGCAGCCACTGGTAACAG
GATTAGCAGAGCGAGGTATGTAGGCGGTGCTACAGAGTTCTTGAAGTGGTGGCCTAACTACGGCTACACT
AGAAGAACAGTATTTGGTATCTGCGCTCTGCTGAAGCCAGTTACCTTCGGAAAAAGAGTTGGTAGCTCTT
GATCCGGCAAACAAACCACCGCTGGTAGCGGTGGTTTTTTTGTTTGCAAGCAGCAGATTACGCGCAGAAA
AAAAGGATCTCAAGAAGATCCTTTGATCTTTTCTACGGGGTCTGACGCTCAGTGGAACGAAAACTCACGT
TAAGGGATTTTGGTCATGAGATTATCAAAAAGGATCTTCACCTAGATCCTTTTAAATTAAAAATGAAGTT
TTAAATCAATCTAAAGTATATATGAGTAAACTTGGTCTGACAGTTACCAATGCTTAATCAGTGAGGCACC
TATCTCAGCGATCTGTCTATTTCGTTCATCCATAGTTGCCTGACTCCCCGTCGTGTAGATAACTACGATA
CGGGAGGGCTTACCATCTGGCCCCAGTGCTGCAATGATACCGCGAGACCCACGCTCACCGGCTCCAGATT
TATCAGCAATAAACCAGCCAGCCGGAAGGGCCGAGCGCAGAAGTGGTCCTGCAACTTTATCCGCCTCCAT
CCAGTCTATTAATTGTTGCCGGGAAGCTAGAGTAAGTAGTTCGCCAGTTAATAGTTTGCGCAACGTTGTT
GCCATTGCTACAGGCATCGTGGTGTCACGCTCGTCGTTTGGTATGGCTTCATTCAGCTCCGGTTCCCAAC
GATCAAGGCGAGTTACATGATCCCCCATGTTGTGCAAAAAAGCGGTTAGCTCCTTCGGTCCTCCGATCGT
TGTCAGAAGTAAGTTGGCCGCAGTGTTATCACTCATGGTTATGGCAGCACTGCATAATTCTCTTACTGTC
ATGCCATCCGTAAGATGCTTTTCTGTGACTGGTGAGTACTCAACCAAGTCATTCTGAGAATAGTGTATGC
GGCGACCGAGTTGCTCTTGCCCGGCGTCAATACGGGATAATACCGCGCCACATAGCAGAACTTTAAAAGT
GCTCATCATTGGAAAACGTTCTTCGGGGCGAAAACTCTCAAGGATCTTACCGCTGTTGAGATCCAGTTCG
ATGTAACCCACTCGTGCACCCAACTGATCTTCAGCATCTTTTACTTTCACCAGCGTTTCTGGGTGAGCAA
AAACAGGAAGGCAAAATGCCGCAAAAAAGGGAATAAGGGCGACACGGAAATGTTGAATACTCATACTCTT
CCTTTTTCAATATTATTGAAGCATTTATCAGGGTTATTGTCTCATGAGCGGATACATATTTGAATGTATT
TAGAAAAATAAACAAATAGGGGTTCCGCGCACATTTCCCCGAAAAGTGCCACCTGAC
